Addgene plasmid #186598: Rtn2b-mNeon
Purpose: Encodes human full-length Reticulon 2 isoform B fused to mNeonGreen
Depositing lab: Gia Voeltz. Publication: The ER ladder is a unique morphological feature of developing mammalian axons. Zamponi E, Meehl JB, Voeltz GK. Dev Cell. 2022 Jun 6;57(11):1369-1382.e6. doi: 10.1016/j.devcel.2022.05.002. Epub 2022 May 23. PubMed 35609616.
Backbone
  Vector backbone: mNeonGreen-N1
  Total vector size (bp): 6115
  Vector type: Mammalian Expression
Growth in bacteria
  Bacterial resistance: Kanamycin, 50 μg/mL
  Growth temperature: 37°C
  Growth strain: DH5alpha
  Copy number: Unknown
Gene/Insert
  Gene/Insert name: Human Reticulon 2 isoform B (alt name: Rtn2b)
  Species: H. sapiens (human)
  Insert size (bp): 1416
  GenBank ID: NM_206900.3
  Entrez Gene: RTN2 (a.k.a. NSP2, NSPL1, NSPLI, SPG12)
  Promoter: CMV
  Tag / fusion protein: mNeonGreen (C terminal on backbone)
  Cloning method: Restriction Enzyme; 5′ cloning site XhoI (not destroyed); 3′ cloning site KpnI (not destroyed)
  Sequencing primers: 5′ gatgtgtaactcatgtgtcgctg; 3′ ggtaggcgtgtacggtgg
Terms and licenses: Academic/Nonprofit Terms; Industry Terms: Not Available to Industry
How to cite: Rtn2b-mNeon was a gift from Gia Voeltz (Addgene plasmid # 186598 ; http://n2t.net/addgene:186598 ; RRID:Addgene_186598)
