[The description below was written by a language model from this plasmid's Addgene catalogue record and pLannotate feature annotations shown in this document.]
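Description:
Rtn2b-mNeon is a 6,115 bp mammalian expression plasmid built on the mNeonGreen-N1 backbone, an N1-style vector in which a gene of interest is cloned upstream of, and in frame with, a fluorescent protein. The insert is the 1,416 bp full-length coding sequence of human Reticulon 2 isoform B (RTN2, also known as NSP2 or SPG12), placed between the XhoI and KpnI sites of the multiple cloning site, both of which remain intact. Transcription is driven by the human cytomegalovirus immediate early enhancer and promoter. A short linker derived from the remaining cloning site joins the reticulon to mNeonGreen, a bright, rapidly maturing monomeric green/yellow fluorescent protein, giving a C-terminally tagged fusion. An SV40 polyadenylation signal terminates the transcript. The automated annotation labels the insert by homology to mouse Rtn2, but the catalogue entry identifies it as the human sequence.

The plasmid is propagated in E. coli through a high-copy ColE1/pUC-type origin and also carries an f1 phage origin. A single Tn5 aminoglycoside phosphotransferase gene (NeoR/KanR) serves both hosts. The bacterial bla promoter drives it for kanamycin selection in bacteria, while the SV40 enhancer/early promoter, together with an HSV TK polyadenylation signal, allows G418 selection of transfected mammalian cells. The small large T antigen, ble and bGH poly(A) fragments in the feature table appear to be backbone remnants or partial annotation matches rather than functional elements.

The construct is intended for live or fixed fluorescence imaging of Rtn2b, a member of the reticulon family of endoplasmic reticulum membrane-shaping proteins. The associated study examined ER morphology in developing mammalian axons.
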