Features (pLannotate 1.2.2; 17 found; start..end, strand, type, name):
      1..304     +  enhancer       CMV enhancer: human cytomegalovirus immediate early enhancer
    305..508     +  promoter       CMV promoter: human cytomegalovirus (CMV) immediate early promoter
    531..558     +  misc_feature   MCS (fragment): multiple cloning site
    559..1974    +  CDS            Rtn2: RTN2_MOUSE - Also known as Nspl1 From Mus musculus (Mouse).
   1977..2003    +  misc_feature   MCS (fragment): multiple cloning site
   2011..2718    +  CDS            mNeonGreen: mNeonGreen is a basic (constitutively fluorescent) green/yellow fluorescent protein published in 2013, derived from Branchiostoma lanceolatum. It is reported to be a very rapidly-maturing monomer with moderate acid sensitivity.
   2737..2820    +  CDS            large T antigen (fragment): large T antigen from SV40 (simian virus 40)
   2843..2964    +  polyA_signal   SV40 poly(A) signal: SV40 polyadenylation signal
   2998..3426    -  rep_origin     f1 ori (sequence partly withheld): f1 bacteriophage origin of replication; arrow indicates direction of (+) strand synthesis
   3453..3557    +  promoter       AmpR promoter: bla
   3559..3916    +  promoter       SV40 promoter: SV40 enhancer and early promoter
   3951..4745    +  CDS            NeoR/KanR: aminoglycoside phosphotransferase from Tn5; aph(3')-II (or nptII); confers resistance to neomycin, kanamycin, and G418 (Geneticin®)
   4766..4918    +  CDS            ble (fragment): BLE_KLEPN - Experimental evidence at protein level: Swiss-Prot protein existence level 1. Binding protein with a strong affinity to the bleomycin family of antibiotics. Binds to CL990; an antimitotic-antibiotic compound. From Klebsiella pneumoniae.
   4977..5024    +  polyA_signal   HSV TK poly(A) signal: herpes simplex virus thymidine kinase polyadenylation signal (Cole and Stacy, 1985)
   5115..5131    -  polyA_signal   bGH poly(A) signal (fragment): bovine growth hormone polyadenylation signal
   5353..5941    +  rep_origin     ori: high-copy-number ColE1/pMB1/pBR322/pUC origin of replication
   6056..6115    +  enhancer       CMV enhancer (fragment): human cytomegalovirus immediate early enhancer
>Addgene plasmid #186598 | Rtn2b-mNeon | addgene full sequence | sequence record 369197 | Addgene NGS Result
CGTTACATAACTTACGGTAAATGGCCCGCCTGGCTGACCGCCCAACGACCCCCGCCCATTGACGTCAATA
ATGACGTATGTTCCCATAGTAACGCCAATAGGGACTTTCCATTGACGTCAATGGGTGGAGTATTTACGGT
AAACTGCCCACTTGGCAGTACATCAAGTGTATCATATGCCAAGTACGCCCCCTATTGACGTCAATGACGG
TAAATGGCCCGCCTGGCATTATGCCCAGTACATGACCTTATGGGACTTTCCTACTTGGCAGTACATCTAC
GTATTAGTCATCGCTATTACCATGGTGATGCGGTTTTGGCAGTACATCAATGGGCGTGGATAGCGGTTTG
ACTCACGGGGATTTCCAAGTCTCCACCCCATTGACGTCAATGGGAGTTTGTTTTGGCACCAAAATCAACG
GGACTTTCCAAAATGTCGTAACAACTCCGCCCCATTGACGCAAATGGGCGGTAGGCGTGTACGGTGGGAG
GTCTATATAAGCAGAGCTGGTTTAGTGAACCGTCAGATCCGCTAGCGCTACCGGACTCAGATCTCGAGAT
GGGGCAGGTCCTGCCGGTCTTCGCCCACTGCAAAGAAGCTCCGTCTACAGCCTCCTCAACTCCTGATTCC
ACAGAAGGAGGGAACGACGACTCTGATTTTCGAGAGCTGCACACAGCCCGGGAATTCTCAGAGGAGGACG
AGGAGGAGACCACGTCGCAGGACTGGGGCACCCCCCGGGAGCTGACCTTCTCCTACATCGCCTTTGATGG
TGTAGTGGGCTCCGGGGGCCGCAGGGATTCAACTGCCCGCCGCCCCCGCCCCCAGGGCCGCTCAGTCTCG
GAACCACGAGACCAGCACCCTCAGCCCAGCCTGGGCGACAGCTTGGAGAGCATCCCCAGCCTGAGCCAAT
CCCCGGAGCCTGGACGACGGGGTGATCCTGACACCGCGCCTCCATCCGAGCGCCCTCTGGAAGACCTGAG
GCTTCGGTTGGACCATCTGGGCTGGGTGGCCCGGGGAACGGGATCCGGGGAGGACTCTTCCACCAGCAGC
TCCACCCCGCTGGAAGACGAAGAACCCCAAGAACCCAACAGATTGGAGACAGGAGAAGCTGGGGAAGAAC
TGGACCTACGACTCCGACTTGCTCAGCCCTCATCGCCCGAGGTCTTGACTCCCCAGCTCAGTCCGGGCTC
TGGGACACCCCAGGCCGGTACTCCGTCCCCATCCCGATCGCGAGATTCGAACTCTGGGCCCGAAGAGCCA
TTGCTGGAAGAGGAAGAAAAGCAGTGGGGGCCACTGGAGCGAGAGCCAGTAAGGGGACAGTGCCTCGATA
GCACGGACCAATTAGAATTCACGGTGGAGCCACGCCTTCTAGTGGCGGACCTGCTGTACTGGAAGGACAC
GAGGACGTCAGGAGTGGTCTTCACAGGCCTGATGGTCTCCCTCCTCTGCCTCCTGCACTTTAGCATCGTG
TCCGTGGCCGCGCACTTGGCTCTGTTGCTGCTCTGCGGCACCATCTCTCTCAGGGTTTACCGCAAAGTGC
TGCAGGCCGTGCACCGGGGGGATGGAGCCAACCCTTTCCAGGCCTACCTGGATGTGGACCTCACCCTGAC
TCGGGAGCAGACGGAACGTTTGTCCCACCAGATCACCTCCCGCGTGGTCTCGGCGGCCACGCAGCTGCGG
CACTTCTTCCTGGTAGAAGACCTCGTGGATTCCCTCAAGCTGGCCCTCCTCTTCTACATCTTGACCTTCG
TGGGTGCCATCTTCAATGGTTTGACTCTTCTCATTCTGGGAGTGATTGGTCTATTCACCATCCCCCTGCT
GTACCGGCAGCACCAGGCTCAGATCGACCAATATGTGGGGTTGGTGACCAATCAGTTGAGCCACATCAAA
GCTAAGATCCGAGCTAAAATCCCAGGGACCGGAGCCCTGGCCTCTGCAGCAGCCGCAGTCTCCGGATCCA
AAGCCAAAGCCGAACGGGTACCGCGGGCCCGGGATCCACCGGTCGCCACCATGGTGAGCAAGGGCGAGGA
GGATAACATGGCCTCTCTCCCAGCGACACATGAGTTACACATCTTTGGCTCCATCAACGGTGTGGACTTT
GACATGGTGGGTCAGGGCACCGGCAATCCAAATGATGGTTATGAGGAGTTAAACCTGAAGTCCACCAAGG
GTGACCTCCAGTTCTCCCCCTGGATTCTGGTCCCTCATATCGGGTATGGCTTCCATCAGTACCTGCCCTA
CCCTGACGGGATGTCGCCTTTCCAGGCCGCCATGGTAGATGGCTCCGGCTACCAAGTCCATCGCACAATG
CAGTTTGAAGATGGTGCCTCCCTTACTGTTAACTACCGCTACACCTACGAGGGAAGCCACATCAAAGGAG
AGGCCCAGGTGAAGGGGACTGGTTTCCCTGCTGACGGTCCTGTGATGACCAACTCGCTGACCGCTGCGGA
CTGGTGCAGGTCGAAGAAGACTTACCCCAACGACAAAACCATCATCAGTACCTTTAAGTGGAGTTACACC
ACTGGAAATGGCAAGCGCTACCGGAGCACTGCGCGGACCACCTACACCTTTGCCAAGCCAATGGCGGCTA
ACTATCTGAAGAACCAGCCGATGTACGTGTTCCGTAAGACGGAGCTCAAGCACTCCAAGACCGAGCTCAA
CTTCAAGGAGTGGCAAAAGGCCTTTACCGATGTGATGGGCATGGACGAGCTGTACAAGTAAGCGGCCGCG
ACTCTAGATCATAATCAGCCATACCACATTTGTAGAGGTTTTACTTGCTTTAAAAAACCTCCCACACCTC
CCCCTGAACCTGAAACATAAAATGAATGCAATTGTTGTTGTTAACTTGTTTATTGCAGCTTATAATGGTT
ACAAATAAAGCAATAGCATCACAAATTTCACAAATAAAGCATTTTTTTCACTGCATTCTAGTTGTGGTTT
GTCCAAACTCATCAATGTATCTTAAGGCGTAAATTGTAAGCGTTAATATTTTGTTAAAATTCGCGTTAAA
TTTTTGTTAAATCAGCTCATTTTTTAACCAATAGGCCGAAATCGGCAAAATCCCTTATAAATCAAAAGAA
TAGACCGAGATAGGGT
[37 nt withheld, positions 3097-3133]
AAAGAACGTGGACTCCAACGTCAAAGG
[49 nt withheld, positions 3161-3209]
T
[91 nt withheld, positions 3211-3301]
G
[124 nt withheld, positions 3303-3426]
CAGGTGGCACTTTTCGGGGAAATGTGCGCGGAACCCCTATTTGTTTATTTTTCTAAATACATTCAAATAT
GTATCCGCTCATGAGACAATAACCCTGATAAATGCTTCAATAATATTGAAAAAGGAAGAGTCCTGAGGCG
GAAAGAACCAGCTGTGGAATGTGTGTCAGTTAGGGTGTGGAAAGTCCCCAGGCTCCCCAGCAGGCAGAAG
TATGCAAAGCATGCATCTCAATTAGTCAGCAACCAGGTGTGGAAAGTCCCCAGGCTCCCCAGCAGGCAGA
AGTATGCAAAGCATGCATCTCAATTAGTCAGCAACCATAGTCCCGCCCCTAACTCCGCCCATCCCGCCCC
TAACTCCGCCCAGTTCCGCCCATTCTCCGCCCCATGGCTGACTAATTTTTTTTATTTATGCAGAGGCCGA
GGCCGCCTCGGCCTCTGAGCTATTCCAGAAGTAGTGAGGAGGCTTTTTTGGAGGCCTAGGCTTTTGCAAA
GATCGATCAAGAGACAGGATGAGGATCGTTTCGCATGATTGAACAAGATGGATTGCACGCAGGTTCTCCG
GCCGCTTGGGTGGAGAGGCTATTCGGCTATGACTGGGCACAACAGACAATCGGCTGCTCTGATGCCGCCG
TGTTCCGGCTGTCAGCGCAGGGGCGCCCGGTTCTTTTTGTCAAGACCGACCTGTCCGGTGCCCTGAATGA
ACTGCAAGACGAGGCAGCGCGGCTATCGTGGCTGGCCACGACGGGCGTTCCTTGCGCAGCTGTGCTCGAC
GTTGTCACTGAAGCGGGAAGGGACTGGCTGCTATTGGGCGAAGTGCCGGGGCAGGATCTCCTGTCATCTC
ACCTTGCTCCTGCCGAGAAAGTATCCATCATGGCTGATGCAATGCGGCGGCTGCATACGCTTGATCCGGC
TACCTGCCCATTCGACCACCAAGCGAAACATCGCATCGAGCGAGCACGTACTCGGATGGAAGCCGGTCTT
GTCGATCAGGATGATCTGGACGAAGAGCATCAGGGGCTCGCGCCAGCCGAACTGTTCGCCAGGCTCAAGG
CGAGCATGCCCGACGGCGAGGATCTCGTCGTGACCCATGGCGATGCCTGCTTGCCGAATATCATGGTGGA
AAATGGCCGCTTTTCTGGATTCATCGACTGTGGCCGGCTGGGTGTGGCGGACCGCTATCAGGACATAGCG
TTGGCTACCCGTGATATTGCTGAAGAGCTTGGCGGCGAATGGGCTGACCGCTTCCTCGTGCTTTACGGTA
TCGCCGCTCCCGATTCGCAGCGCATCGCCTTCTATCGCCTTCTTGACGAGTTCTTCTGAGCGGGACTCTG
GGGTTCGAAATGACCGACCAAGCGACGCCCAACCTGCCATCACGAGATTTCGATTCCACCGCCGCCTTCT
ATGAAAGGTTGGGCTTCGGAATCGTTTTCCGGGACGCCGGCTGGATGATCCTCCAGCGCGGGGATCTCAT
GCTGGAGTTCTTCGCCCACCCTAGGGGGAGGCTAACTGAAACACGGAAGGAGACAATACCGGAAGGAACC
CGCGCTATGACGGCAATAAAAAGACAGAATAAAACGCACGGTGTTGGGTCGTTTGTTCATAAACGCGGGG
TTCGGTCCCAGGGCTGGCACTCTGTCGATACCCCACCGAGACCCCATTGGGGCCAATACGCCCGCGTTTC
TTCCTTTTCCCCACCCCACCCCCCAAGTTCGGGTGAAGGCCCAGGGCTCGCAGCCAACGTCGGGGCGGCA
GGCCCTGCCATAGCCTCAGGTTACTCATATATACTTTAGATTGATTTAAAACTTCATTTTTAATTTAAAA
GGATCTAGGTGAAGATCCTTTTTGATAATCTCATGACCAAAATCCCTTAACGTGAGTTTTCGTTCCACTG
AGCGTCAGACCCCGTAGAAAAGATCAAAGGATCTTCTTGAGATCCTTTTTTTCTGCGCGTAATCTGCTGC
TTGCAAACAAAAAAACCACCGCTACCAGCGGTGGTTTGTTTGCCGGATCAAGAGCTACCAACTCTTTTTC
CGAAGGTAACTGGCTTCAGCAGAGCGCAGATACCAAATACTGTTCTTCTAGTGTAGCCGTAGTTAGGCCA
CCACTTCAAGAACTCTGTAGCACCGCCTACATACCTCGCTCTGCTAATCCTGTTACCAGTGGCTGCTGCC
AGTGGCGATAAGTCGTGTCTTACCGGGTTGGACTCAAGACGATAGTTACCGGATAAGGCGCAGCGGTCGG
GCTGAACGGGGGGTTCGTGCACACAGCCCAGCTTGGAGCGAACGACCTACACCGAACTGAGATACCTACA
GCGTGAGCTATGAGAAAGCGCCACGCTTCCCGAAGGGAGAAAGGCGGACAGGTATCCGGTAAGCGGCAGG
GTCGGAACAGGAGAGCGCACGAGGGAGCTTCCAGGGGGAAACGCCTGGTATCTTTATAGTCCTGTCGGGT
TTCGCCACCTCTGACTTGAGCGTCGATTTTTGTGATGCTCGTCAGGGGGGCGGAGCCTATGGAAAAACGC
CAGCAACGCGGCCTTTTTACGGTTCCTGGCCTTTTGCTGGCCTTTTGCTCACATGTTCTTTCCTGCGTTA
TCCCCTGATTCTGTGGATAACCGTATTACCGCCATGCATTAGTTATTAATAGTAATCAATTACGGGGTCA
TTAGTTCATAGCCCATATATGGAGTTCCG
